Addgene plasmid #78973: PP261
Purpose: Promoter: GAP, minimal Promoter: GAP6. Figure 4. Expresses GFP.
Depositing lab: Timothy Lu. Depositing organization: Massachusetts Institute of Technology. Publication: Synthetic biology and microbioreactor platforms for programmable production of biologics at the point-of-care. Perez-Pinera P, Han N, Cleto S, Cao J, Purcell O, Shah KA, Lee K, Ram R, Lu TK. Nat Commun. 2016 Jul 29;7:12211. doi: 10.1038/ncomms12211. PubMed 27470089.
Backbone
  Vector backbone: pPICZ A
  Vector type: Yeast Expression
  Selectable markers: Zeocin
Growth in bacteria
  Bacterial resistance: Bleocin (Zeocin), 50 μg/mL
  Growth temperature: 37°C
  Growth strain: DH5alpha
  Copy number: Unknown
Gene/Insert
  Gene/Insert name: GFP
Terms and licenses: Academic/Nonprofit Terms; Industry Terms: Not Available to Industry
How to cite: PP261 was a gift from Timothy Lu (Addgene plasmid # 78973 ; http://n2t.net/addgene:78973 ; RRID:Addgene_78973)
