[The description below was written by a language model from this plasmid's Addgene catalogue record and pLannotate feature annotations shown in this document.]
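Description:
PP261 is a Pichia pastoris (yeast) expression plasmid built on the pPICZ A backbone, about 6.6 kb in size. It is propagated in E. coli through a high-copy ColE1/pUC-type origin and carries a single dual-host selection cassette. In this cassette the Sh ble gene (BleoR) is preceded by both the S. cerevisiae TEF1 promoter and the synthetic bacterial EM7 promoter and is followed by the CYC1 terminator, so Zeocin resistance can be selected in both bacteria and yeast. No yeast replication origin is annotated, which is consistent with pPICZ-type vectors being maintained by genomic integration, although the record does not state this.

The feature table shows two expression units. In the first, a full-length Pichia GAP (glyceraldehyde-3-phosphate dehydrogenase) promoter drives an open reading frame that includes an ERT2 estrogen-receptor ligand-binding domain fused to the VP64 activation domain, ending at an AOX1 terminator. The stretch between the promoter and ERT2 is unannotated, so the DNA-binding portion of this apparent hormone-responsive synthetic transcription factor is not identified in the record. The second unit places EGFP, followed by a short His-tag-like fragment and a second AOX1 terminator, under a truncated GAP-derived minimal promoter, the "GAP6" of the catalogue entry. This minimal promoter is interrupted by a tet operator-like sequence. The region upstream of it carries only short fragmentary hits (CUP1, CyPet, CMV, groL1) that are probably spurious matches, and it may hold the activator's binding sites.

Overall, the design looks like a ligand-inducible activator and reporter circuit. According to the catalogue purpose, it was used to express GFP as a readout when testing promoter and minimal-promoter combinations for programmable biologics production in Pichia.
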