Features (pLannotate 1.2.2; 22 found; start..end, strand, type, name):
    157..568     +  promoter       TEF1 promoter: S. cerevisiae TEF1; promoter for EF-1α
    576..623     +  promoter       EM7 promoter: synthetic bacterial promoter&nbsp
    642..1016    +  CDS            BleoR: antibiotic-binding protein; Sh ble from Streptoalloteichus hindustanus; confers resistance to bleomycin, phleomycin, and Zeocin™
   1082..1329    +  terminator     CYC1 terminator: S. cerevisiae CYC1; transcription terminator for CYC1
   1404..1992    -  rep_origin     ori: high-copy-number ColE1/pMB1/pBR322/pUC origin of replication
   2087..2173    -  CDS            groL1 (fragment): CH601_MYCA1 - Also known as groEL1 From Mycobacterium avium (strain 104).
   2886..3362    +  promoter       GAP promoter: promoter for Pichia pastoris glyceraldehyde-3-phosphate dehydrogenase
   3719..3736    -  misc_feature   MCS (fragment): pUC18/19 multiple cloning site
   3741..4623    +  CDS            ERT2 (fragment): mutated ligand-binding domain of the human estrogen receptor (Feil et al., 1997)
   4632..4781    +  CDS            VP64: tetrameric repeat of the minimal activation domain of herpes simplex virus VP16 (Beerli et al., 1998)
   4856..5102    +  terminator     AOX1 terminator: Pichia pastoris AOX1; transcription terminator for AOX1
   5109..5127    +  promoter       CUP1 promoter (fragment): S. cerevisiae CUP1; inducible metallothionein promoter, regulated by Cu2+
   5196..5221    +  CDS            CyPet (fragment): cyan fluorescent protein optimized for FRET with YPet (Nguyen and Daugherty, 2005)
   5316..5338    -  promoter       CMV promoter (fragment): human cytomegalovirus (CMV) immediate early promoter
   5398..5418    -  enhancer       CMV enhancer (fragment): human cytomegalovirus immediate early enhancer; contains an 18-bp deletion relative to the standard CMV enhancer
   5490..5614    +  promoter       GAP promoter (fragment): promoter for Pichia pastoris glyceraldehyde-3-phosphate dehydrogenase
   5614..5632    +  protein_bind   tet operator: tetO; bacterial operator O2 for the tetR and tetA genes tetracycline repressor TetR
   5635..5654    +  promoter       PLtetO-1 promoter (fragment): modified phage lambda PL promoter with tet operator sites (Lutz and Bujard, 1997)
   5654..5692    +  promoter       GAP promoter (fragment): promoter for Pichia pastoris glyceraldehyde-3-phosphate dehydrogenase
   5708..6424    +  CDS            EGFP: EGFP is a basic (constitutively fluorescent) green fluorescent protein published in 1996, derived from Aequorea victoria. It is reported to be a rapidly-maturing weak dimer with moderate acid sensitivity.
   6494..6511    +  CDS            capTEV™ (fragment): composite tag for in vivo biotinylation, TEV protease cleavage, and 6xHis tagging
   6535..142     +  terminator     AOX1 terminator (across the origin): Pichia pastoris AOX1; transcription terminator for AOX1
>Addgene plasmid #78973 | PP261 | depositor full sequence | sequence record 147718 | PP261 sequence 6639 bps
TCTTCTCGTACGAGCTTGCTCCTGATCAGCCTATCTCGCAGCTGATGAATATCTTGTGGTAGGGGTTTGG
GAAAATCATTCGAGTTTGATGTTTTTCTTGGTATTTCCCACTCCTCTTCAGAGTACAGAAGATTAAGTGA
GACCTTCGTTTGTGCGGATCCCCCACACACCATAGCTTCAAAATGTTTCTACTCCTTTTTTACTCTTCCA
GATTTTCTCGGACTCCGCGCATCGCCGTACCACTTCAAAACACCCAAGCACAGCATACTAAATTTTCCCT
CTTTCTTCCTCTAGGGTGTCGTTAATTACCCGTACTAAAGGTTTGGAAAAGAAAAAAGAGACCGCCTCGT
TTCTTTTTCTTCGTCGAAAAAGGCAATAAAAATTTTTATCACGTTTCTTTTTCTTGAAATTTTTTTTTTT
AGTTTTTTTCTCTTTCAGTGACCTCCATTGATATTTAAGTTAATAAACGGTCTTCAATTTCTCAAGTTTC
AGTTTCATTTTTCTTGTTCTATTACAACTTTTTTTACTTCTTGTTCATTAGAAAGAAAGCATAGCAATCT
AATCTAAGGGGCGGTGTTGACAATTAATCATCGGCATAGTATATCGGCATAGTATAATACGACAAGGTGA
GGAACTAAACCATGGCCAAGTTGACCAGTGCCGTTCCGGTGCTCACCGCGCGCGACGTCGCCGGAGCGGT
CGAGTTCTGGACCGACCGGCTCGGGTTCTCCCGGGACTTCGTGGAGGACGACTTCGCCGGTGTGGTCCGG
GACGACGTGACCCTGTTCATCAGCGCGGTCCAGGACCAGGTGGTGCCGGACAACACCCTGGCCTGGGTGT
GGGTGCGCGGCCTGGACGAGCTGTACGCCGAGTGGTCGGAGGTCGTGTCCACGAACTTCCGGGACGCCTC
CGGGCCGGCCATGACCGAGATCGGCGAGCAGCCGTGGGGGCGGGAGTTCGCCCTGCGCGACCCGGCCGGC
AACTGCGTGCACTTCGTGGCCGAGGAGCAGGACTGACACGTCCGACGGCGGCCCACGGGTCCCAGGCCTC
GGAGATCCGTCCCCCTTTTCCTTTGTCGATATCATGTAATTAGTTATGTCACGCTTACATTCACGCCCTC
CCCCCACATCCGCTCTAACCGAAAAGGAAGGAGTTAGACAACCTGAAGTCTAGGTCCCTATTTATTTTTT
TATAGTTATGTTAGTATTAAGAACGTTATTTATATTTCAAATTTTTCTTTTTTTTCTGTACAGACGCGTG
TACGCATGTAACATTATACTGAAAACCTTGCTTGAGAAGGTTTTGGGACGCTCGAAGGCTTTAATTTGCA
AGCTGGAGACCAACATGTGAGCAAAAGGCCAGCAAAAGGCCAGGAACCGTAAAAAGGCCGCGTTGCTGGC
GTTTTTCCATAGGCTCCGCCCCCCTGACGAGCATCACAAAAATCGACGCTCAAGTCAGAGGTGGCGAAAC
CCGACAGGACTATAAAGATACCAGGCGTTTCCCCCTGGAAGCTCCCTCGTGCGCTCTCCTGTTCCGACCC
TGCCGCTTACCGGATACCTGTCCGCCTTTCTCCCTTCGGGAAGCGTGGCGCTTTCTCAATGCTCACGCTG
TAGGTATCTCAGTTCGGTGTAGGTCGTTCGCTCCAAGCTGGGCTGTGTGCACGAACCCCCCGTTCAGCCC
GACCGCTGCGCCTTATCCGGTAACTATCGTCTTGAGTCCAACCCGGTAAGACACGACTTATCGCCACTGG
CAGCAGCCACTGGTAACAGGATTAGCAGAGCGAGGTATGTAGGCGGTGCTACAGAGTTCTTGAAGTGGTG
GCCTAACTACGGCTACACTAGAAGGACAGTATTTGGTATCTGCGCTCTGCTGAAGCCAGTTACCTTCGGA
AAAAGAGTTGGTAGCTCTTGATCCGGCAAACAAACCACCGCTGGTAGCGGTGGTTTTTTTGTTTGCAAGC
AGCAGATTACGCGCAGAAAAAAAGGATCTCAAGAAGATCCTTTGATCTTTTCTACGGGGTCTGACGCTCA
GTGGAACGAAAACTCACGTTAAGGGATTTTGGTCATGAGATCAGATCTGAGCTCGTTTGGCCGTGGCCGT
GCTCGTCCTCGTCGGCCGGCTTGTCGACGACGGCGGTCTCCGTCGTCAGGATCATCCGGGCCACAAGCTT
GCTGACAGAAGCCTCAAGAAAAAAAAAATTCTTCTTCGACTATGCTGGAGGCAGAGATGATCGAGCCGGT
AGTTAACTATATATAGCTAAATTGGTTCCATCACCTCGAGTCAATTCTTGATTTAGTATACACATAACCA
AATTTGGATCAAGTTTGAAGTAAAACTTTAACTTCAGCTCCTTACATTTGCACTAAGATCTCTGCTACTC
TGGTCCCAAGTGAACCACCTTTTGGACCCTATTGACCGGACCTTAACTTGCCAAACCTAAACGCTTAATG
CCTCAGACGTTTTAATGCCTCTCAACACCTCCAAGGTTGCTTTCTTGAGCATGCCTACTAGGGACTTTAA
CGAACTGTGGGGTTGCAGACAGTTTCAGGCGTGTCCCGACCAATATGGCCTACTAGACTCTCTGAAAAAT
CACAGTTTTCCAGTAGTTCCGATCAAATTACCATCGAAATGGTCCCATAAACGGACATTTGACATCCGTT
CCTGAATTATAGTCTTCCACCGTGGATCATGGTGTTCCTTTTTTTCCCAAAGAATATCAGCATCCCTTAA
CTACGTTAGGTCAGTGATGACAATGGACCAAATTGTTGCAAGGTTTTTCTTTTTCTTTCATCGGCACATT
TCAGCCTCACATGCGACTATTATCGATCAATGAAATCCATCAAGATTGAAATCTTAAAATTGCCCCTTTC
ACTTGACAGGATCCTTTTTTGTAGAAATGTCTTGGTGTCCTCGTCCAATCAGGTAGCCATCTCTGAAATA
TCTGGCTCCGTTGCAACTCCGAACGACCTGCTGGCAACGTAAAATTCTCCGGGGTAAAACTTTAATGTGG
AGTAATGGAACCAGAAACGTCTCTTCCCTTCTCTCTCCTTCCACCGCCCGTTACCGTCCCTAGGAAATTT
TACTCTGCTGGAGAGCTTCTTCTACGGCCCCCTTGCAGCAATGCTCTTCCCAGCATTACGTTGCGGGTAA
AACGGAGGTCGTGTACCCGACCTAGCAGCCCAGGGATGGAAAAGTCCCGGCCGTCGCTGGCAATAATAGC
GGGCGGACGCATGTCATGAGATTATTGGAAACCACCAGAATCGAATATAAAAGGCGAACACCTTTCCCAA
TTTTGGTTTCCCCTGACCCAAAGACTTTAAATTTAATTTATTTGTCCCTATTTCAATCAATTGAACAACT
ATCAAAACACACTAGTAAAAATGCGCGGAGCTCCTAAGAAAAAGCGCAAAGTCCGGCCGGCATCTAGACC
CGGGGAGCGCCCCTTCCAGTGTCGCATTTGCATGCGGAACTTTTCGCGCCAGGACAGGCTTGACAGGCAT
ACCCGTACTCATACCGGTGAAAAACCGTTTCAGTGTCGGATCTGTATGCGAAATTTCTCCCAGAAGGAGC
ACTTGGCGGGGCATCTACGTACGCACACCGGCGAGAAGCCATTCCAATGCCGAATATGCATGCGCAACTT
CAGTCGCCGCGACAACCTGAACCGGCACCTAAAAACCCACCTGAGGAACATATGCGGCGGAGGCACACCT
GCAGCTGCGTCGACTCTAGAGGATCCATCTGCTGGAGACATGAGAGCTGCCAACCTTTGGCCAAGCCCGC
TCATGATCAAACGCTCTAAGAAGAACAGCCTGGCCTTGTCCCTGACGGCCGACCAGATGGTCAGTGCCTT
GTTGGATGCTGAGCCCCCCATACTCTATTCCGAGTATGATCCTACCAGACCCTTCAGTGAAGCTTCGATG
ATGGGCTTACTGACCAACCTGGCAGACAGGGAGCTGGTTCACATGATCAACTGGGCGAAGAGGGTGCCAG
GCTTTGTGGATTTGACCCTCCATGATCAGGTCCACCTTCTAGAATGTGCCTGGCTAGAGATCCTGATGAT
TGGTCTCGTCTGGCGCTCCATGGAGCACCCAGTGAAGCTACTGTTTGCTCCTAACTTGCTCTTGGACAGG
AACCAGGGAAAATGTGTAGAGGGCATGGTGGAGATCTTCGACATGCTGCTGGCTACATCATCTCGGTTCC
GCATGATGAATCTGCAGGGAGAGGAGTTTGTGTGCCTCAAATCTATTATTTTGCTTAATTCTGGAGTGTA
CACATTTCTGTCCAGCACCCTGAAGTCTCTGGAAGAGAAGGACCATATCCACCGAGTCCTGGACAAGATC
ACAGACACTTTGATCCACCTGATGGCCAAGGCAGGCCTGACCCTGCAGCAGCAGCACCAGCGGCTGGCCC
AGCTCCTCCTCATCCTCTCCCACATCAGGCACATGAGTAACAAAGGCATGGAGCATCTGTACAGCATGAA
GTGCAAGAACGTGGTGCCCCTCTATGACCTGCTGCTGGAGATGCTGGACGCCCACCGCCTACATGCGCCC
ACTAGCCGTGGAGGGGCATCCGTGGAGGAGACGGACCAAAGCCACTTGGCCACTGCGGGCTCTACTTCAT
CGCCTAGGGCCGACGCGCTGGACGATTTCGATCTCGACATGCTGGGTTCTGATGCCCTCGATGACTTTGA
CCTGGATATGTTGGGAAGCGACGCATTGGATGACTTTGATCTGGACATGCTCGGCTCCGATGCTCTGGAC
GATTTCGATCTCGATATGTTAATTAACTACCCGTACGACGTTCCGGACTACGCTTCTTGAGGTACCATCG
GTAGACCGGTCTTGCTAGATTCTAATCAAGAGGATGTCAGAATGCCATTTGCCTGAGAGATGCAGGCTTC
ATTTTTGATACTTTTTTATTTGTAACCTATATAGTATAGGATTTTTTTTGTCATTTTGTTTCTTCTCGTA
CGAGCTTGCTCCTGATCAGCCTATCTCGCAGCTGATGAATATCTTGTGGTAGGGGTTTGGGAAAATCATT
CGAGTTTGATGTTTTTCTTGGTATTTCCCACTCCTCTTCAGAGTACAGAAGATTAAGTGAGAGCTAGCAT
ATCATATAGAAGTCATCGCGGCAGATCAATTCATCAATCGGAGTGAGGATATTGCGAGTTTACCACCATC
AATCGGAGTGAGGATCTCCAATTGGTGACGGTCCAGTCATCAATCGGAGTGAGGATTCAGCTGCTTCTCG
AGGCCGCACATCAATCGGAGTGAGGATGTACAGGGTGGGCTGTTCCACCATCAATCGGAGTGAGGATTTG
CGTCAATGGGGCGGAGTTCATCAATCGGAGTGAGGATATCGAAGTCATCGAGAGCACTCATCAATCGGAG
TGAGGATATACTCCACCCATTGACGTCACATCAATCGGAGTGAGGATTGGAACCAGAAGGGTCTCTTCAT
CAATCGGAGTGAGGATACCCTATGGGCGCGCCGTCGCTGGCAATAATAGCGGGCGGACGCATGTCATGAG
ATTATTGGAAACCACCAGAATCGAATATAAAAGGCGAACACCTTTCCCAATTTTGGTTTCTCCTGACCCA
AAGACTTTAAATTTCCCTATCAGTGATAGAGATCTCCCTATCAGTGATAGAGATAATTTATTTGTCCCTA
TTTCAATCAATTGAACAACTATCAAAACACAGAATTCATGGTGAGCAAGGGCGAGGAGCTGTTCACCGGG
GTGGTGCCCATCCTGGTCGAGCTGGACGGCGACGTAAACGGCCACAAGTTCAGCGTGTCCGGCGAGGGCG
AGGGCGATGCCACCTACGGCAAGCTGACCCTGAAGTTCATCTGCACCACCGGCAAGCTGCCCGTGCCCTG
GCCCACCCTCGTGACCACCCTGACCTACGGCGTGCAGTGCTTCAGCCGCTACCCCGACCACATGAAGCAG
CACGACTTCTTCAAGTCCGCCATGCCCGAAGGCTACGTCCAGGAGCGCACCATCTTCTTCAAGGACGACG
GCAACTACAAGACCCGCGCCGAGGTGAAGTTCGAGGGCGACACCCTGGTGAACCGCATCGAGCTGAAGGG
CATCGACTTCAAGGAGGACGGCAACATCCTGGGGCACAAGCTGGAGTACAACTACAACAGCCACAACGTC
TATATCATGGCCGACAAGCAGAAGAACGGCATCAAGGTGAACTTCAAGATCCGCCACAACATCGAGGACG
GCAGCGTGCAGCTCGCCGACCACTACCAGCAGAACACCCCCATCGGCGACGGCCCCGTGCTGCTGCCCGA
CAACCACTACCTGAGCACCCAGAGCGCCCTGAGCAAAGACCCCAACGAGAAGCGCGATCACATGGTCCTG
CTGGAGTTCGTGACCGCCGCCGGGATCACTCTCGGCATGGACGAGCTGTACAAGGCCGCGGCGGCCGCCA
GCTTTCTAGAACAAAAACTCATCTCAGAAGAGGATCTGAATAGCGCCGTCGACCATCATCATCATCATCA
TTGACCGGTCTTGCTAGATTCTAATCAAGAGGATGTCAGAATGCCATTTGCCTGAGAGATGCAGGCTTCA
TTTTTGATACTTTTTTATTTGTAACCTATATAGTATAGGATTTTTTTTGTCATTTTGTT
