>Addgene plasmid #78973 | PP261 | addgene partial sequence | sequence record 154135 | EGFP-N 5'-CGTCGCCGTCCAGCTCGACCAG-3'
AATTCTGTGTTTTGATAGTTGTTCAATTGATTGAAATAGGGACAAATAAATTATCTCTATCACTGATAGG
GAGATCTCTATCACTGATAGGGAAATTTAAAGTCTTTGGGTCAGGAGAAACCAAAATTGGGAAAGGTGTT
CGCCTTTTATATTCGATTCTGGTGGTTTCCAATAATCTCATGACATGCGTCCGCCCGCTATTATTGCCAG
CGACGGCGCGCCCATAGGGTATCCTCACTCCGATTGATGAAGAGACCCTTCTGGTTCCAATCCTCACTCC
GATTGATGTGACGTCAATGGGTGGAGTATATCCTCACTCCGATTGATGAGTGCTCTCGATGACTTCGATA
TCCTCACTCCGATTGATGAACTCCGCCCCATTGACGCAAATCCTCACTCCGATTGATGGTGGAACAGCCC
ACCCTGTACATCCTCACTCCGATTGATGTGCGGCCTCGAGAAGCAGCTGAATCCTCACTCCGATTGATGA
CTGGACCGTCACCAATTGGAGATCCTCACTCCGATTGATGGTGGTAAACTCGCAATATCCTCACTCCGAT
TGATGAATTGATCTGCCGCGATGACTTCTATATGATATGCTAGCTCTCACTTAATCTTCTGTACTCTGAA
GAGGAGTGGGAAATACCAAGAAAAACATCAAACTCGAATGATTTTCCCAAACCCCTACCACAAGATATTC
ATCAGCTGCGAGATAGGCTGATCAGGAGCAAGCTCGTAC
