>Addgene plasmid #78973 | PP261 | addgene partial sequence | sequence record 154136 | pBR322ori-3 5'-tttgtttgcaagcagcagat-3'
CCTTTGATCTTTTCTACGGGGTCTGACGCTCAGTGGAACGAAAACTCACGTTAAGGGATTTTGGTCATGA
GATCAGATCTGAGCTCGTTTGGCCGTGGCCGTGCTCGTCCTCGTCGGCCGGCTTGTCGACGACGGCGGTC
TCCGTCGTCAGGATCATCCGGGCCACAAGCTTGCTGACAGAAGCCTCAAGAAAAAAAAAATTCTTCTTCG
ACTATGCTGGAGGCAGAGATGATCGAGCCGGTAGTTAACTATATATAGCTAAATTGGTTCCATCACCTCG
AGTCAATTCTTGATTTAGTATACACATAACCAAATTTGGATCAAGTTTGAAGTAAAACTTTAACTTCAGC
TCCTTACATTTGCACTAAGATCTCTGCTACTCTGGTCCCAAGTGAACCACCTTTTGGACCCTATTGACCG
GACCTTAACTTGCCAAACCTAAACGCTTAATGCCTCAGACGTTTTAATGCCTCTCAACACCTCCAAGGTT
GCTTTCTTGAGCATGCCTACTAGGGACTTTAACGAACTGTGGGGTTGCAGACAGTTTCAGGCGTGTCCCG
ACCAATATGGCCTACTAGACTCTCTGAAAAATCACAGTTTTCCAGTAGTTCCGATCAAATTACCATCGAA
ATGGTCCCATAAACGGACATTTGACATCCGTTCCTGAATTATAGTCTTCCACCGTGGATCATGGTGTTCC
TTTTTTTCCCAAAGAATATCAGCATCCCTTAACTACGTTAGGTCAGTGATGACAATGGACCAAATTGTTG
CAAGGTTTTTCTTTTTCTTTCATCGGCACATTTCAGCCTC
